Addgene plasmid #152737: pGBW-m4134299
Purpose: Mammalian expression plasmid for SARS-CoV-2 nsp2
Depositing lab: Ginkgo Bioworks & Benjie Chen. Depositing organization: Ginkgo Bioworks.
Backbone
  Vector backbone: pTwist_CMV_Puro_6
  Backbone size w/o insert (bp): 6080
  Vector type: Mammalian Expression
  Selectable markers: Puromycin
Growth in bacteria
  Bacterial resistance: Ampicillin, 100 μg/mL
  Growth temperature: 37°C
  Growth strain: DH5alpha
  Copy number: High Copy
Gene/Insert
  Gene/Insert name: SARS-CoV-2 nsp2
  Species: Severe acute respiratory syndrome coronavirus 2
  Insert size (bp): 1913
  Mutation: wt
  Entrez Gene: ORF1ab (a.k.a. GU280_gp01)
  Promoter: CMV
  Tag / fusion protein: Cleavable TEV;6xHis-003 (C terminal on backbone)
  Cloning method: Unknown
Resource information
  A portion of this plasmid was derived from a plasmid made by: GinkgoBioworks
Depositor comments: NCBI reference sequence: YP_009725298.1
How to cite: pGBW-m4134299 was a gift from Ginkgo Bioworks & Benjie Chen (Addgene plasmid # 152737 ; http://n2t.net/addgene:152737 ; RRID:Addgene_152737)
