[The description below was written by a language model from this plasmid's Addgene catalogue record and pLannotate feature annotations shown in this document.]
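Description:
pGBW-m4134299 is a mammalian expression plasmid carrying the wild-type SARS-CoV-2 nsp2 coding sequence, a mature product of the ORF1ab replicase polyprotein, in the pTwist_CMV_Puro_6 backbone. The full construct is about 8.0 kb, with a roughly 1.9 kb insert. It is propagated in E. coli as a high-copy plasmid through a ColE1/pUC-type origin and selected with ampicillin via a full-length β-lactamase gene. A short additional bla fragment near the origin appears to be a backbone remnant.

Expression of nsp2 is driven by CMV immediate-early elements (enhancer plus a core promoter annotated as a truncated CMV form) located just upstream of the open reading frame. The automated annotation matches the insert to the SARS-CoV-2 replicase polyprotein 1a; the nsp10 function text attached to that hit is generic to the polyprotein entry and does not describe this insert, which the catalogue identifies as nsp2. The coding region continues into a backbone-encoded C-terminal tag described as a TEV-cleavable 6xHis; the His tag is annotated, while the TEV site is not separately called. It would allow affinity purification or detection, with optional tag removal. The feature table lists an SV40 poly(A) signal downstream of the tag, though on the opposite strand to the coding sequence.

A separate cassette places a puromycin N-acetyltransferase gene under the human ubiquitin C promoter with a synthetic poly(A) signal, allowing puromycin selection of transfected or stably expressing cells. β-globin insulator elements, T7 and rrnG terminators, and an extra synthetic poly(A) signal flank the units, presumably limiting transcriptional read-through between them. The plasmid suits transient or stable production of tagged nsp2 in mammalian cells for studies of this viral protein.
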