Features (pLannotate 1.2.2; 20 found; start..end, strand, type, name):
      8..1921    +  CDS            R1A_SARS2 (fragment): Experimental evidence at protein level: Swiss-Prot protein existence level 1. [Non-structural protein 10]: Plays a pivotal role in viral transcription by stimulating both nsp14 3'-5' exoribonuclease and nsp16 2'-O-methyltransferase activities. Therefore plays an essential role in viral mRNAs cap methylation. From Severe acute respiratory syndrome coronavirus 2 (2019-nCoV) (SARS-CoV-2).
   1943..1960    +  CDS            6xHis: 6xHis affinity tag
   2013..2134    -  polyA_signal   SV40 poly(A) signal: SV40 polyadenylation signal
   2157..2226    -  CDS            large T antigen (fragment): large T antigen from SV40 (simian virus 40)
   2249..2295    +  terminator     T7 terminator: transcription terminator for bacteriophage T7 RNA polymerase
   2325..2461    +  terminator     rrnG terminator: transcription terminator from the E. coli ribosomal RNA rrnG operon (Albrechtsen et al., 1991)
   2506..2577    +  misc_feature   3' β-globin insulator: insulator downstream of the human β-globin locus (Farrell et al., 2002)
   2803..3391    -  rep_origin     ori: high-copy-number ColE1/pMB1/pBR322/pUC origin of replication
   3563..3627    -  CDS            bla(M) (fragment): β-lactamase lacking the signal sequence; bla(M); allows cytosolic expression of β-lactamase
   3891..5100    +  promoter       UbC promoter: human ubiquitin C promoter
   5104..5701    +  CDS            PuroR (fragment): puromycin N-acetyltransferase; pac from Streptomyces; confers resistance to puromycin
   5730..5778    +  polyA_signal   poly(A) signal: synthetic polyadenylation signal
   6044..6904    +  CDS            AmpR: β-lactamase; bla; confers resistance to ampicillin, carbenicillin, and related antibiotics
   6917..7053    +  terminator     rrnG terminator: transcription terminator from the E. coli ribosomal RNA rrnG operon (Albrechtsen et al., 1991)
   7198..7269    +  misc_feature   5' β-globin insulator: insulator upstream of the human β-globin locus (Farrell et al., 2002)
   7274..7320    -  terminator     T7 terminator: transcription terminator for bacteriophage T7 RNA polymerase
   7338..7386    -  polyA_signal   poly(A) signal: synthetic polyadenylation signal
   7467..7770    +  enhancer       CMV enhancer: human cytomegalovirus immediate early enhancer
   7843..7860    -  promoter       CMV promoter (fragment): human cytomegalovirus (CMV) immediate early promoter
   7923..7974    +  promoter       CMVd2 promoter: truncated human cytomegalovirus (CMV) immediate early promoter that yields moderately reduced expression relative to the full-length promoter
>Addgene plasmid #152737 | pGBW-m4134299 | depositor full sequence | sequence record 295749 | Full Sequence
CACCATGGCCTACACAAGATATGTGGATAACAATTTTTGTGGGCCGGACGGATACCCTTTAGAATGCATC
AAAGATTTGCTTGCAAGGGCGGGCAAGGCTTCGTGCACTCTGTCCGAGCAGCTGGACTTCATTGATACCA
AGCGCGGTGTTTATTGTTGCCGAGAGCATGAACACGAGATAGCCTGGTATACGGAACGGTCAGAGAAAAG
TTACGAACTCCAAACCCCATTCGAGATCAAGCTAGCTAAAAAGTTTGACACTTTCAACGGCGAATGTCCC
AATTTTGTCTTTCCCCTGAACTCTATTATCAAAACAATACAGCCTCGGGTGGAGAAGAAGAAATTAGACG
GATTCATGGGGCGTATTAGGAGCGTATACCCAGTGGCCAGCCCGAATGAATGCAACCAGATGTGTCTTTC
CACACTGATGAAGTGCGATCACTGTGGCGAGACTTCTTGGCAAACCGGTGACTTCGTAAAAGCGACATGC
GAGTTTTGTGGTACCGAGAATCTGACTAAGGAGGGAGCTACCACATGCGGCTATTTGCCACAGAATGCAG
TGGTCAAGATCTACTGTCCTGCATGCCATAACTCTGAAGTCGGCCCCGAGCACTCGCTCGCCGAATATCA
CAATGAGAGCGGGCTAAAAACTATACTGAGGAAAGGAGGTCGCACCATCGCCTTTGGGGGCTGCGTTTTC
TCCTACGTGGGGTGTCATAACAAATGTGCCTATTGGGTTCCCAGAGCCTCCGCTAACATTGGGTGCAATC
ATACGGGAGTGGTCGGGGAAGGCTCAGAAGGCTTGAACGATAACCTCCTTGAAATTCTGCAAAAGGAGAA
GGTGAATATCAATATCGTTGGCGACTTCAAGTTAAATGAGGAAATCGCGATTATTCTGGCAAGTTTTTCT
GCCTCAACTAGCGCCTTTGTAGAGACAGTGAAAGGACTCGATTATAAAGCTTTCAAACAGATAGTCGAGA
GTTGTGGTAACTTCAAGGTTACAAAGGGCAAGGCTAAAAAGGGTGCTTGGAACATTGGAGAGCAGAAGTC
AATCTTGAGTCCACTGTACGCGTTTGCATCTGAGGCCGCCCGTGTGGTCAGGAGCATATTCAGTCGAACC
CTAGAAACCGCACAGAATAGCGTGCGGGTATTACAGAAGGCGGCTATTACTATTCTCGACGGTATCTCGC
AGTATTCTCTGAGACTGATCGACGCCATGATGTTTACAAGCGATCTGGCAACGAATAACTTAGTGGTCAT
GGCGTACATAACCGGAGGGGTCGTGCAACTTACCTCCCAGTGGCTAACGAACATCTTTGGGACGGTTTAC
GAGAAGCTAAAACCTGTGCTGGACTGGCTCGAAGAGAAATTCAAAGAAGGCGTGGAATTTTTGCGTGACG
GGTGGGAGATCGTAAAGTTCATATCAACATGTGCTTGCGAAATCGTTGGCGGACAAATCGTAACTTGCGC
AAAAGAGATTAAAGAATCGGTGCAGACCTTCTTTAAACTTGTTAACAAATTCCTGGCTTTGTGTGCCGAT
TCTATTATCATCGGGGGAGCAAAGCTTAAAGCCCTAAATTTAGGCGAGACATTTGTGACGCACAGTAAGG
GCCTGTATAGAAAGTGCGTGAAGAGTCGCGAAGAAACCGGACTGCTCATGCCCTTAAAAGCGCCAAAAGA
AATAATTTTCCTGGAAGGGGAGACATTGCCCACTGAAGTGCTCACTGAGGAAGTAGTTCTGAAAACTGGG
GATCTGCAACCTTTAGAGCAGCCGACCTCCGAGGCCGTCGAGGCACCTCTCGTGGGAACCCCGGTCTGTA
TTAATGGGTTGATGCTGCTCGAGATTAAGGATACCGAAAAATACTGCGCACTAGCCCCCAACATGATGGT
GACTAACAACACATTTACCCTCAAGGGAGGGGAAAACCTTTACTTTCAGTCGCACCATCACCATCACCAT
TAAGCTAGCTTGACTGACTGAGATACAGCGTACCTTCAGCTCACAGACATGATAAGATACATTGATGAGT
TTGGACAAACCACAACTAGAATGCAGTGAAAAAAATGCTTTATTTGTGAAATTTGTGATGCTATTGCTTT
ATTTGTAACCATTATAAGCTGCAATAAACAAGTTAACAACAACAATTGCATTCATTTTATGTTTCAGGTT
CAGGGGGAGGTGTGGGAGGTTTTTTAAAGCAAGTAAAACCTCTACAAATGTGGTATTGGCCCATCTCTAT
CGGTATCGTAGCATAACCCCTTGGGGCCTCTAAACGGGTCTTGAGGGGTTTTTTGTGCCCCTCGGGCCGG
ATTGCTATCTACCGGCATTGGCGCAGAAAAAAATGCCTGATGCGACGCTGCGCGTCTTATACTCCCACAT
ATGCCAGATTCAGCAACGGATACGGCTTCCCCAACTTGCCCACTTCCATACGTGTCCTCCTTACCAGAAA
TTTATCCTTAAGGTCGTCAGCTATCCTGCAGGCGATCTCTCGATTTCGATCAAGACATTCCTTTAATGGT
CTTTTCTGGACACCACTAGGGGTCAGAAGTAGTTCATCAAACTTTCTTCCCTCCCTAATCTCATTGGTTA
CCTTGGGCTATCGAAACTTAATTAACCAGTCAAGTCAGCTACTTGGCGAGATCGACTTGTCTGGGTTTCG
ACTACGCTCAGAATTGCGTCAGTCAAGTTCGATCTGGTCCTTGCTATTGCACCCGTTCTCCGATTACGAG
TTTCATTTAAATCATGTGAGCAAAAGGCCAGCAAAAGGCCAGGAACCGTAAAAAGGCCGCGTTGCTGGCG
TTTTTCCATAGGCTCCGCCCCCCTGACGAGCATCACAAAAATCGACGCTCAAGTCAGAGGTGGCGAAACC
CGACAGGACTATAAAGATACCAGGCGTTTCCCCCTGGAAGCTCCCTCGTGCGCTCTCCTGTTCCGACCCT
GCCGCTTACCGGATACCTGTCCGCCTTTCTCCCTTCGGGAAGCGTGGCGCTTTCTCATAGCTCACGCTGT
AGGTATCTCAGTTCGGTGTAGGTCGTTCGCTCCAAGCTGGGCTGTGTGCACGAACCCCCCGTTCAGCCCG
ACCGCTGCGCCTTATCCGGTAACTATCGTCTTGAGTCCAACCCGGTAAGACACGACTTATCGCCACTGGC
AGCAGCCACTGGTAACAGGATTAGCAGAGCGAGGTATGTAGGCGGTGCTACAGAGTTCTTGAAGTGGTGG
CCTAACTACGGCTACACTAGAAGAACAGTATTTGGTATCTGCGCTCTGCTGAAGCCAGTTACCTTCGGAA
AAAGAGTTGGTAGCTCTTGATCCGGCAAACAAACCACCGCTGGTAGCGGTGGTTTTTTTGTTTGCAAGCA
GCAGATTACGCGCAGAAAAAAAGGATCTCAAGAAGATCCTTTGATCTTTTCTACGGGGTCTGACGCTCAG
TGGAACGAAAACTCACGTTAAGGGATTTTGGTCATGAGATTATCAAAAAGGATCTTCACCTAGATCCTTT
TAAATTAAAAATGAAGTTTTAAATCAATCTAAAGTATATATGAGTAAACTTGGTCTGACAGTTACCAATG
CTTAATCAGTGAGGCACCTATCTCAGCGATCTGTCTATTTCGTTCATCCATAGTTGCATTTAAATTTCCG
AACTCTCCAAGGCCCTCGTCGGAAAATCTTCAAACCTTTCGTCCGATCCATCTTGCAGGCTACCTCTCGA
ACGAACTATCGCAAGTCTCTTGGCCGGCCTTGCGCCTTGGCTATTGCTTGGCAGCGCCTATCGCCAGGTA
TTACTCCAATCCCGAATATCCGAGATCGGGATCACCCGAGAGAAGTTCAACCTACATCCTCAATCCCGAT
CTATCCGAGATCCGAGGAATATCGAAATCGGGGCGCGCCTGGCCTCCGCGCCGGGTTTTGGCGCCTCCCG
CGGGCGCCCCCCTCGTCACGGCGAGCGCTGCCACGTCAGACGAAGGGCGCAGGAGCGTCCTGATCCTTCC
GCCCGGACGCTCAGGACAGCGGCCCGCTGCTCATAAGACTCGGCCTTAGAACCCCAGTATCAGCAGAAGG
ACATTTTAGGACGGGACTTGGGTGACTCTAGGGCACTGGTTTTCTTTCCAGAGAGCGGAACAGGCGAGGA
AAAGTAGTCCCTTCTCGGCGATTCTGCGGAGGGATCTCCGTGGGGCGGTGAACGCCGATGATTATATAAG
GACGCGCCGGGTGTGGCACAGCTAGTTCCGTCGCAGCCGGGATTTGGGTCGCGGTTCTTGTTTGTGGATC
GCTGTGATCGTCACTTGGTGAGTAGCGGGCTGCTGGGCTGGCCGGGGCTTTCGTGGCCGCCGGGCCGCTC
GGTGGGACGGAAGCGTGTGGAGAGACCGCCAAGGGCTGTAGTCTGGGTCCGCGAGCAAGGTTGCCCTGAA
CTGGGGGTTGGGGGGAGCGCAGCAAAATGGCGGCTGTTCCCGAGTCTTGAATGGAAGACGCTTGTGAGGC
GGGCTGTGAGGTCGTTGAAACAAGGTGGGGGGCATGGTGGGCGGCAAGAACCCAAGGTCTTGAGCCCTTC
GCTAATGCGGGAAAGCTCTTATTCGGGTGAGATGGGCTGGGCACCATCTGGGGACCCTGACGTGAAGTTT
GTCACTGACTGGAGAACTCGGTTTGTCGTCTGTTGCGGGGGCGGCAGTTATGGCGGTGCCGTTGGGCAGT
GCACCCGTACCTTTGGGAGCGCGCGCCCTCGTCGTGTCGTGACGTCACCCGTTCTGTTGGCTTATAATGC
AGGGTGGGGCCACCTGCCGGTAGGTGTGCGGTAGGCTTTTCTCCGTCGCAGGACGCAGGGTTCGGGCCTA
GGGTAGGCTCTCCTGAATCGACAGGCGCCGGACCTCTGGTGAGGGGAGGGATAAGTGAGGCGTCAGTTTC
TTTGGTCGGTTTTATGTACCTATCTTCTTAAGTAGCTGAAGCTCCGGTTTTGAACTATGCGCTCGGGGTT
GGCGAGTGTGTTTTGTGAAGTTTTTTAGGCACCTTTTGAAATGTAATCATTTGGGTCAATATGTAATTTT
CAGTGTTAGACTTGTAAATTGTCCGCTAAATTCTGGCCGTTTTTGGCTTTTTTGTTAGACAACATGACCG
AGTACAAGCCCACGGTGCGCCTCGCCACCCGCGACGACGTCCCCAGGGCCGTACGCACCCTCGCCGCCGC
GTTCGCCGACTACCCCGCCACGCGCCACACCGTCGATCCGGACCGCCACATCGAGCGGGTCACCGAGCTG
CAAGAACTCTTCCTCACGCGCGTCGGGCTCGACATCGGCAAGGTGTGGGTCGCGGACGACGGCGCCGCGG
TGGCGGTCTGGACCACGCCGGAGAGCGTCGAAGCGGGGGCGGTGTTCGCCGAGATCGGCCCGCGCATGGC
CGAGTTGAGCGGTTCCCGGCTGGCCGCGCAGCAACAGATGGAGGGCCTCCTGGCGCCGCACCGGCCCAAG
GAGCCCGCGTGGTTCCTGGCCACCGTCGGCGTCTCGCCCGACCACCAGGGCAAGGGTCTGGGCAGCGCCG
TCGTGCTCCCCGGAGTGGAGGCCGCCGAGCGCGCCGGGGTGCCCGCCTTCCTGGAGACCTCCGCGCCCCG
CAACCTCCCCTTCTACGAGCGGCTCGGCTTCACCGTCACCGCCGACGTCGAGGTGCCCGAAGGACCGCGC
ACCTGGTGCATGACCCGCAAGCCCGGTGCCTAGGCTAGTATGTAAGCCTAGTCTTAGATAATAAAATCGC
TATCCATCGAAGATGGATGTGTGTTGGTTTTTTGTGTGTGTAACGCTAGGCGCGCCTGGTGTACCGAGAA
CGATCCTCTCAGTGCGAGTCTCGACGATCCATATCGTTGCTTGGCAGTCAGCCAGTCGGAATCCAGCTTG
GGACCCAGGAAGTCCAATCGTCAGATATTGTACTCAAGCCTGGTCACGGCAGCGTACCGATCTGTTTAAA
CCTAGATATTGATAGTCTGATCGGTCAACGTATAATCGAGTCCTAGCTTTTGCAAACATCTATCAAGAGA
CAGGATCAGCAGGAGGCTTTCGCATGAGTATTCAACATTTCCGTGTCGCCCTTATTCCCTTTTTTGCGGC
ATTTTGCCTTCCTGTTTTTGCTCACCCAGAAACGCTGGTGAAAGTAAAAGATGCTGAAGATCAGTTGGGT
GCGCGAGTGGGTTACATCGAACTGGATCTCAACAGCGGTAAGATCCTTGAGAGTTTTCGCCCCGAAGAAC
GCTTTCCAATGATGAGCACTTTTAAAGTTCTGCTATGTGGCGCGGTATTATCCCGTATTGACGCCGGGCA
AGAGCAACTCGGTCGCCGCATACACTATTCTCAGAATGACTTGGTTGAGTATTCACCAGTCACAGAAAAG
CATCTTACGGATGGCATGACAGTAAGAGAATTATGCAGTGCTGCCATAACCATGAGTGATAACACTGCGG
CCAACTTACTTCTGACAACGATTGGAGGACCGAAGGAGCTAACCGCTTTTTTGCACAACATGGGGGATCA
TGTAACTCGCCTTGATCGTTGGGAACCGGAGCTGAATGAAGCCATACCAAACGACGAGCGTGACACCACG
ATGCCTGTAGCAATGGCAACAACCTTGCGTAAACTATTAACTGGCGAACTACTTACTCTAGCTTCCCGGC
AACAGTTGATAGACTGGATGGAGGCGGATAAAGTTGCAGGACCACTTCTGCGCTCGGCCCTTCCGGCTGG
CTGGTTTATTGCTGATAAATCTGGAGCCGGTGAGCGTGGGTCTCGCGGTATCATTGCAGCACTGGGGCCA
GATGGTAAGCCCTCCCGTATCGTAGTTATCTACACGACGGGGAGTCAGGCAACTATGGATGAACGAAATA
GACAGATCGCTGAGATAGGTGCCTCACTGATTAAGCATTGGTAACCGATTCTAGGTGCATTGGCGCAGAA
AAAAATGCCTGATGCGACGCTGCGCGTCTTATACTCCCACATATGCCAGATTCAGCAACGGATACGGCTT
CCCCAACTTGCCCACTTCCATACGTGTCCTCCTTACCAGAAATTTATCCTTAAGATCGTTTAAACTCGAC
TCTGGCTCTATCGAATCTCCGTCGTTTCGAGCTTACGCGAACAGCCGTGGCGCTCATTTGCTCGTCGGGC
ATCGAATCTCGTCAGCTATCGTCAGCTTACCTTTTTGGCAGCGATCGCGGCTCCCGACATCTTGGACCAT
TAGCTCCACAGGTATCTTCTTCCCTCTAGTGGTCATAACAGCAGCTTCAGCTACCTCTCAATTCAAAAAA
CCCCTCAAGACCCGTTTAGAGGCCCCAAGGGGTTATGCTATCAATCGTTGCGTTACACACACAAAAAACC
AACACACATCCATCTTCGATGGATAGCGATTTTATTATCTAACTGCTGATCGAGTGTAGCCAGATCTAGT
AATCAATTACGGGGTCATTAGTTCATAGCCCATATATGGAGTTCCGCGTTACATAACTTACGGTAAATGG
CCCGCCTGGCTGACCGCCCAACGACCCCCGCCCATTGACGTCAATAATGACGTATGTTCCCATAGTAACG
CCAATAGGGACTTTCCATTGACGTCAATGGGTGGAGTATTTACGGTAAACTGCCCACTTGGCAGTACATC
AAGTGTATCATATGCCAAGTACGCCCCCTATTGACGTCAATGACGGTAAATGGCCCGCCTGGCATTATGC
CCAGTACATGACCTTATGGGACTTTCCTACTTGGCAGTACATCTACGTATTAGTCATCGCTATTACCATG
CTGATGCGGTTTTGGCAGTACATCAATGGGCGTGGATAGCGGTTTGACTCACGGGGATTTCCAAGTCTCC
ACCCCATTGACGTCAATGGGAGTTTGTTTTGGCACCAAAATCAACGGGACTTTCCAAAATGTCGTAACAA
CTCCGCCCCATTGACGCAAATGGGCGGTAGGCGTGTACGGTGGGAGGTCTATATAAGCAGAGCTGGTTTA
GTGAACCGTCAGATCAGATCTTTGTCGATCCTACCATCCACTCGACACACCCGCCAGCGGCCGC
